>Addgene plasmid #12527 | pBabe puro Myr HA PIK3CB | addgene full sequence | sequence record 264444 | Addgene NGS Result
CTGCAGCCTGAATATGGGCCAAACAGGATATCTGTGGTAAGCAGTTCCTGCCCCGGCTCAGGGCCAAGAA
CAGATGGAACAGCTGAATATGGGCCAAACAGGATATCTGTGGTAAGCAGTTCCTGCCCCGGCTCAGGGCC
AAGAACAGATGGTCCCCAGATGCGGTCCAGCCCTCAGCAGTTTCTAGAGAACCATCAGATGTTTCCAGGG
TGCCCCAAGGACCTGAAATGACCCTGTGCCTTATTTGAACTAACCAATCAGTTCGCTTCTCGCTTCTGTT
CGCGCGCTTCTGCTCCCCGAGCTCAATAAAAGAGCCCACAACCCCTCACTCGGGGCGCCAGTCCTCCGAT
TGACTGAGTCGCCCGGGTACCCGTGTATCCAATAAACCCTCTTGCAGTTGCATCCGACTTGTGGTCTCGC
TGTTCCTTGGGAGGGTCTCCTCTGAGTGATTGACTACCCGTCAGCGGGGGTCTTTCATTTGGGGGCTCGT
CCGGGATCGGGAGACCCCTGCCCAGGGACCACCGACCCACCACCGGGAGGCAAGCTGGCCAGCAACTTAT
CTGTGTCTGTCCGATTGTCTAGTGTCTATGACTGATTTTATGCGCCTGCGTCGGTACTAGTTAGCTAACT
AGCTCTGTATCTGGCGGACCCGTGGTGGAACTGACGAGTTCTGAACACCCGGCCGCAACCCTGGGAGACG
TCCCAGGGACTTTGGGGGCCGTTTTTGTGGCCCGACCTGAGGAAGGGAGTCGATGTGGAATCCGACCCCG
TCAGGATATGTGGTTCTGGTAGGAGACGAGAACCTAAAACAGTTCCCGCCTCCGTCTGAATTTTTGCTTT
CGGTTTGGAACCGAAGCCGCGCGTCTTGTCTGCTGCAGCGCTGCAGCATCGTTCTGTGTTGTCTCTGTCT
GACTGTGTTTCTGTATTTGTCTGAAAATTAGGGCCAGACTGTTACCACTCCCTTAAGTTTGACCTTAGGT
CACTGGAAAGATGTCGAGCGGATCGCTCACAACCAGTCGGTAGATGTCAAGAAGAGACGTTGGGTTACCT
TCTGCTCTGCAGAATGGCCAACCTTTAACGTCGGATGGCCGCGAGACGGCACCTTTAACCGAGACCTCAT
CACCCAGGTTAAGATCAAGGTCTTTTCACCTGGCCCGCATGGACACCCAGACCAGGTCCCCTACATCGTG
ACCTGGGAAGCCTTGGCTTTTGACCCCCCTCCCTGGGTCAAGCCCTTTGTACACCCTAAGCCTCCGCCTC
CTCTTCCTCCATCCGCCCCGTCTCTCCCCCTTGAACCTCCTCGTTCGACCCCGCCTCGATCCTCCCTTTA
TCCAGCCCTCACTCCTTCTCTAGGCGCCGGCCGGATCTACCATGGGGTCTTCAAAATCTAAACCAAAGGA
CCCCAGCCAGCGCCGGCGCAGGATCCGAGGTTACCCATACGACGTGCCAGATTACGCCAGATCCCAGTGT
GGTGGTACGTACTGCTTCAGTTTCATAATGCCTCCTGCTATGGCAGACATCCTTGACATCTGGGCGGTGG
ATTCACAGATAGCATCTGATGGCTCCATACCTGTGGATTTCCTTTTGCCCACTGGGATTTATATCCAGTT
GGAGGTACCTCGGGAAGCTACCATTTCTTATATTAAGCAGATGTTATGGAAGCAAGTTCACAATTACCCA
ATGTTCAACCTCCTTATGGATATTGACTCCTATATGTTTGCATGTGTGAATCAGACTGCTGTATATGAGG
AGCTTGAAGATGAAACACGAAGACTCTGTGATGTCAGACCTTTTCTTCCAGTTCTCAAATTAGTGACAAG
AAGTTGTGACCCAGGGGAAAAATTAGACTCAAAAATTGGAGTCCTTATAGGAAAAGGTCTGCATGAATTT
GATTCCTTGAAGGATCCTGAAGTAAATGAATTTCGAAGAAAAATGCGCAAATTCAGCGAGGAAAAAATCC
TGTCACTTGTGGGATTGTCTTGGATGGACTGGCTAAAACAAACATATCCACCAGAGCATGAACCATCCAT
CCCTGAAAACTTAGAAGATAAACTTTATGGGGGAAAGCTCATCGTAGCTGTTCATTTTGAAAACTGCCAG
GACGTGTTTAGCTTTCAAGTGTCTCCTAATATGAATCCTATCAAAGTAAATGAATTGGCAATCCAAAAAC
GTTTGACTATTCATGGGAAGGAAGATGAAGTTAGCCCCTATGATTATGTGTTGCAAGTCAGCGGGAGAGT
AGAATATGTTTTTGGTGATCATCCACTAATTCAGTTCCAGTATATCCGGAACTGTGTGATGAACAGAGCC
CTGCCCCATTTTATACTTGTGGAATGCTGCAAGATCAAGAAAATGTATGAACAAGAAATGATTGCCATAG
AGGCTGCCATAAATCGAAATTCATCTAATCTTCCTCTTCCATTACCACCAAAGAAAACACGAATTATTTC
TCATGTTTGGGAAAATAACAACCCTTTCCAAATTGTCTTGGTTAAGGGAAATAAACTTAACACAGAGGAA
ACTGTAAAAGTTCATGTCAGGGCTGGTCTTTTTCATGGTACTGAGCTCCTGTGTAAAACCATCGTAAGCT
CAGAGGTATCAGGGAAAAATGATCATATTTGGAATGAACCACTGGAATTTGATATTAATATTTGTGACTT
ACCAAGAATGGCTCGATTATGTTTTGCTGTTTATGCAGTTTTGGATAAAGTAAAAACGAAGAAATCAACG
AAAACTATTAATCCCTCTAAATATCAGACCATCAGGAAAGCTGGAAAAGTGCATTATCCTGTAGCGTGGG
TAAATACGATGGTTTTTGACTTTAAAGGACAATTGAGAACTGGAGACATAATATTACACAGCTGGTCTTC
ATTTCCTGATGAACTCGAAGAAATGTTGAATCCAATGGGAACTGTTCAAACAAATCCATATACTGAAAAT
GCAACAGCTTTGCATGTTAAATTTCCAGAGAATAAAAAACAACCTTATTATTACCCTCCCTTCGATAAGA
TTATTGAAAAGGCAGCTGAGATTGCAAGCAGTGATAGTGCTAATGTGTCAAGTCGAGGTGGAAAAAAGTT
TCTTCCTGTATTGAAAGAAATCTTGGACAGGGATCCCTTGTCTCAACTGTGTGAAAATGAAATGGATCTT
ATTTGGACTTTGCGACAAGACTGCCGAGAGATTTTCCCACAATCACTGCCAAAATTACTGCTGTCAATCA
AGTGGAATAAACTTGAGGATGTTGCTCAGCTTCAGGCGCTGCTTCAGATTTGGCCTAAACTGCCCCCCCG
GGAGGCCCTAGAGCTTCTGGATTTCAACTATCCAGACCAGTACGTTCGAGAATATGCTGTAGGATGCCTG
CGACAGATGAGTGATGAAGAACTTTCTCAATATCTTTTACAACTGGTGCAAGTGTTAAAATATGAGCCTT
TTCTTGATTGTGCCCTCTCTAGATTCCTATTAGAAAGAGCACTTGGTAATCGGAGGATAGGGCAGTTTCT
ATTTTGGCATCTTAGGTCAGAAGTGCACATTCCTGCTGTCTCAGTACAATTTGGTGTCATCCTTGAAGCA
TACTGCCGGGGAAGTGTGGGGCACATGAAAGTGCTTTCTAAGCAGGTTGAAGCACTCAATAAGTTAAAAA
CTTTAAATAGTTTAATCAAACTGAATGCCGTGAAGTTAAACAGAGCCAAAGGGAAGGAGGCCATGCATAC
CTGTTTAAAACAGAGTGCTTACCGGGAAGCCCTCTCTGACCTGCAGTCACCCCTGAACCCATGTGTTATC
CTCTCAGAACTCTATGTTGAAAAGTGCAAATACATGGATTCCAAAATGAAGCCTTTGTGGCTGGTATACA
ATAACAAGGTATTTGGTGAGGATTCAGTTGGAGTGATTTTTAAAAATGGTGATGATTTACGACAGGATAT
GTTGACACTCCAAATGTTGCGCTTGATGGATTTACTCTGGAAAGAAGCTGGTTTGGATCTTCGGATGTTG
CCTTATGGCTGTTTAGCAACAGGAGATCGCTCTGGCCTCATTGAAGTTGTGAGCACCTCTGAAACAATTG
CTGACATTCAGCTGAACAGTAGCAATGTGGCTGCTGCAGCAGCCTTCAACAAAGATGCCCTTCTGAACTG
GCTTAAAGAATACAACTCTGGGGATGACCTGGACCGAGCCATTGAGGAATTTACACTGTCCTGTGCTGGC
TACTGTGTAGCTTCTTATGTCCTTGGGATTGGTGACAGACATAGTGACAACATCATGGTCAAAAAAACTG
GCCAGCTCTTCCACATTGACTTTGGACATATTCTTGGAAATTTCAAATCTAAGTTTGGCATTAAAAGGGA
GCGAGTGCCTTTTATTCTTACCTATGATTTCATCCATGTCATTCAACAAGGAAAAACAGGAAATACAGAA
AAGTTTGGCCGGTTCCGCCAGTGTTGTGAGGATGCATATCTGATTTTACGACGGCATGGGAATCTCTTCA
TCACTCTCTTTGCGCTGATGTTGACTGCAGGGCTTCCTGAACTCACATCAGTCAAAGATATACAGTATCT
TAAGGACTCTCTTGCATTAGGGAAGAGTGAAGAAGAAGCACTCAAACAGTTTAAGCAAAAATTTGATGAG
GCGCTCAGGGAAAGCTGGACTACTAAAGTGAACTGGATGGCCCACACAGTTCGGAAAGACTACAGATCTT
AAGTCGACCCTGTGGAATGTGTGTCAGTTAGGGTGTGGAAAGTCCCCAGGCTCCCCAGCAGGCAGAAGTA
TGCAAAGCATGCATCTCAATTAGTCAGCAACCAGGTGTGGAAAGTCCCCAGGCTCCCCAGCAGGCAGAAG
TATGCAAAGCATGCATCTCAATTAGTCAGCAACCATAGTCCCGCCCCTAACTCCGCCCATCCCGCCCCTA
ACTCCGCCCAGTTCCGCCCATTCTCCGCCCCATGGCTGACTAATTTTTTTTATTTATGCAGAGGCCGAGG
CCGCCTCGGCCTCTGAGCTATTCCAGAAGTAGTGAGGAGGCTTTTTTGGAGGCCTAGGCTTTTGCAAAAA
GCTTACCATGACCGAGTACAAGCCCACGGTGCGCCTCGCCACCCGCGACGACGTCCCCAGGGCCGTACGC
ACCCTCGCCGCCGCGTTCGCCGACTACCCCGCCACGCGCCACACCGTCGATCCGGACCGCCACATCGAGC
GGGTCACCGAGCTGCAAGAACTCTTCCTCACGCGCGTCGGGCTCGACATCGGCAAGGTGTGGGTCGCGGA
CGACGGCGCCGCGGTGGCGGTCTGGACCACGCCGGAGAGCGTCGAAGCGGGGGCGGTGTTCGCCGAGATC
GGCCCGCGCATGGCCGAGTTGAGCGGTTCCCGGCTGGCCGCGCAGCAACAGATGGAAGGCCTCCTGGCGC
CGCACCGGCCCAAGGAGCCCGCGTGGTTCCTGGCCACCGTCGGCGTCTCGCCCGACCACCAGGGCAAGGG
TCTGGGCAGCGCCGTCGTGCTCCCCGGAGTGGAGGCGGCCGAGCGCGCCGGGGTGCCCGCCTTCCTGGAG
ACCTCCGCGCCCCGCAACCTCCCCTTCTACGAGCGGCTCGGCTTCACCGTCACCGCCGACGTCGAGGTGC
CCGAAGGACCGCGCACCTGGTGCATGACCCGCAAGCCCGGTGCCTGACGCCCGCCCCACGACCCGCAGCG
CCCGACCGAAAGGAGCGCACGACCCCATGCATCGATAAAATAAAAGATTTTATTTAGTCTCCAGAAAAAG
GGGGGAATGAAAGACCCCACCTGTAGGTTTGGCAAGCTAGCTTAAGTAACGCCATTTTGCAAGGCATGGA
AAAATACATAACTGAGAATAGAGAAGTTCAGATCAAGGTCAGGAACAGATGGAACAGCTGAATATGGGCC
AAACAGGATATCTGTGGTAAGCAGTTCCTGCCCCGGCTCAGGGCCAAGAACAGATGGAACAGCTGAATAT
GGGCCAAACAGGATATCTGTGGTAAGCAGTTCCTGCCCCGGCTCAGGGCCAAGAACAGATGGTCCCCAGA
TGCGGTCCAGCCCTCAGCAGTTTCTAGAGAACCATCAGATGTTTCCAGGGTGCCCCAAGGACCTGAAATG
ACCCTGTGCCTTATTTGAACTAACCAATCAGTTCGCTTCTCGCTTCTGTTCGCGCGCTTCTGCTCCCCGA
GCTCAATAAAAGAGCCCACAACCCCTCACTCGGGGCGCCAGTCCTCCGATTGACTGAGTCGCCCGGGTAC
CCGTGTATCCAATAAACCCTCTTGCAGTTGCATCCGACTTGTGGTCTCGCTGTTCCTTGGGAGGGTCTCC
TCTGAGTGATTGACTACCCGTCAGCGGGGGTCTTTCACATCCGACTTGTGGTCTCGCTGTTCCTTGGGAG
GGTCTCCTCTGAGTGATTGACTACCCGTCAGCGGGGGTCTTTCACATGCAGCATGTATCAAAATTAATTT
GGTTTTTTTTCTTAAGTATTTACATTAAATGGCCATAGTTGCATTAATGAATCGGCCAACGCGCGGGGAG
AGGCGGTTTGCGTATTGGGCGCTCTTCCGCTTCCTCGCTCACTGACTCGCTGCGCTCGGTCGTTCGGCTG
CGGCGAGCGGTATCAGCTCACTCAAAGGCGGTAATACGGTTATCCACAGAATCAGGGGATAACGCAGGAA
AGAACATGTGAGCAAAAGGCCAGCAAAAGGCCAGGAACCGTAAAAAGGCCGCGTTGCTGGCGTTTTTCCA
TAGGCTCCGCCCCCCTGACGAGCATCACAAAAATCGACGCTCAAGTCAGAGGTGGCGAAACCCGACAGGA
CTATAAAGATACCAGGCGTTTCCCCCTGGAAGCTCCCTCGTGCGCTCTCCTGTTCCGACCCTGCCGCTTA
CCGGATACCTGTCCGCCTTTCTCCCTTCGGGAAGCGTGGCGCTTTCTCATAGCTCACGCTGTAGGTATCT
CAGTTCGGTGTAGGTCGTTCGCTCCAAGCTGGGCTGTGTGCACGAACCCCCCGTTCAGCCCGACCGCTGC
GCCTTATCCGGTAACTATCGTCTTGAGTCCAACCCGGTAAGACACGACTTATCGCCACTGGCAGCAGCCA
CTGGTAACAGGATTAGCAGAGCGAGGTATGTAGGCGGTGCTACAGAGTTCTTGAAGTGGTGGCCTAACTA
CGGCTACACTAGAAGAACAGTATTTGGTATCTGCGCTCTGCTGAAGCCAGTTACCTTCGGAAAAAGAGTT
GGTAGCTCTTGATCCGGCAAACAAACCACCGCTGGTAGCGGTGGTTTTTTTGTTTGCAAGCAGCAGATTA
CGCGCAGAAAAAAAGGATCTCAAGAAGATCCTTTGATCTTTTCTACGGGGTCTGACGCTCAGTGGAACGA
AAACTCACGTTAAGGGATTTTGGTCATGAGATTATCAAAAAGGATCTTCACCTAGATCCTTTTGCGGCCG
CAAATCAATCTAAAGTATATATGAGTAAACTTGGTCTGACAGTTACCAATGCTTAATCAGTGAGGCACCT
ATCTCAGCGATCTGTCTATTTCGTTCATCCATAGTTGCCTGACTCCCCGTCGTGTAGATAACTACGATAC
GGGAGGGCTTACCATCTGGCCCCAGTGCTGCAATGATACCGCGAGACCCACGCTCACCGGCTCCAGATTT
ATCAGCAATAAACCAGCCAGCCGGAAGGGCCGAGCGCAGAAGTGGTCCTGCAACTTTATCCGCCTCCATC
CAGTCTATTAATTGTTGCCGGGAAGCTAGAGTAAGTAGTTCGCCAGTTAATAGTTTGCGCAACGTTGTTG
CCATTGCTACAGGCATCGTGGTGTCACGCTCGTCGTTTGGTATGGCTTCATTCAGCTCCGGTTCCCAACG
ATCAAGGCGAGTTACATGATCCCCCATGTTGTGCAAAAAAGCGGTTAGCTCCTTCGGTCCTCCGATCGTT
GTCAGAAGTAAGTTGGCCGCAGTGTTATCACTCATGGTTATGGCAGCACTGCATAATTCTCTTACTGTCA
TGCCATCCGTAAGATGCTTTTCTGTGACTGGTGAGTACTCAACCAAGTCATTCTGAGAATAGTGTATGCG
GCGACCGAGTTGCTCTTGCCCGGCGTCAATACGGGATAATACCGCGCCACATAGCAGAACTTTAAAAGTG
CTCATCATTGGAAAACGTTCTTCGGGGCGAAAACTCTCAAGGATCTTACCGCTGTTGAGATCCAGTTCGA
TGTAACCCACTCGTGCACCCAACTGATCTTCAGCATCTTTTACTTTCACCAGCGTTTCTGGGTGAGCAAA
AACAGGAAGGCAAAATGCCGCAAAAAAGGGAATAAGGGCGACACGGAAATGTTGAATACTCATACTCTTC
CTTTTTCAATATTATTGAAGCATTTATCAGGGTTATTGTCTCATGAGCGGATACATATTTGAATGTATTT
AGAAAAATAAACAAATAGGGGTTCCGCGCACATTTCCCCGAAAAGTGCCAC
Features (pLannotate 1.2.2; 15 found; start..end, strand, type, name):
      8..477     +  LTR            LTR: long terminal repeat from Moloney murine leukemia virus
    601..875     +  misc_feature   MESV Ψ (fragment): packaging signal of murine embryonic stem cell virus
    942..1358    +  CDS            gag (truncated): truncated Moloney murine leukemia virus (MMLV) gag gene lacking the start codon
   1396..1413    +  CDS            myr (fragment): N-myristoylation signal from Src kinase (Pellman et al., 1985; Kaplan et al., 1988)
   1432..1457    +  CDS            HA (fragment): HA (human influenza hemagglutinin) epitope tag
   1483..4689    +  CDS            PIK3CB: PK3CB_HUMAN - Also known as PIK3C1. Experimental evidence at protein level: Swiss-Prot protein existence level 1. Phosphoinositide-3-kinase (PI3K) phosphorylates phosphatidylinositol derivatives at position 3 of the inositol ring to produce 3-phosphoinositides (PubMed:15135396). Uses ATP and PtdIns(4,5)P2 (phosphatidylinositol 4,5-bisphosphate) to generate phosphatidylinositol 3,4,5-trisphosphate (PIP3) (PubMed:15135396). PIP3 plays a key role by recruiting PH domain-containing proteins to the membrane, including AKT1 and PDPK1, activating signaling cascades involved in cell growth, survival,
   4709..5038    +  promoter       SV40 promoter: SV40 enhancer and early promoter
   5048..5647    +  CDS            PuroR: puromycin N-acetyltransferase; pac from Streptomyces alboniger; confers resistance to puromycin
   5746..5867    +  LTR            3' LTR (ΔU3) (fragment): self-inactivating 3' long terminal repeat (LTR) from Moloney murine leukemia virus
   5868..6337    +  LTR            LTR: long terminal repeat from Moloney murine leukemia virus
   6338..6396    +  LTR            5' LTR (truncated) (fragment): truncated long terminal repeat from Moloney murine sarcoma virus
   6480..6532    -  CDS            lacI (fragment): lac repressor; lacI; The lac repressor binds to the lac operator to inhibit transcription in E. coli. This inhibition can be relieved by adding lactose or isopropyl-β-D-thiogalactopyranoside (IPTG).
   6715..7303    -  rep_origin     ori: high-copy-number ColE1/pMB1/pBR322/pUC origin of replication
   7463..8323    -  CDS            AmpR: β-lactamase; bla; confers resistance to ampicillin, carbenicillin, and related antibiotics
   8324..8428    -  promoter       AmpR promoter: bla
