[The description below was written by a language model from this plasmid's Addgene catalogue record and pLannotate feature annotations shown in this document.]
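Description:
pBabe puro Myr HA PIK3CB is a Moloney murine leukemia virus-based retroviral expression vector built on the pBabe puro backbone, designed to deliver a constitutively active form of the human class I PI3K catalytic subunit p110β into mammalian cells. In bacteria it is maintained as a high-copy plasmid through a ColE1/pUC-type origin and selected with ampicillin via the β-lactamase gene and its native promoter.

The proviral region is bounded by MMLV long terminal repeats. Downstream of the 5′ LTR lie the packaging signal and a truncated gag segment lacking its start codon, which together promote efficient encapsidation of the genomic RNA when the plasmid is introduced into a packaging cell line supplying the viral proteins in trans. No separate promoter is annotated upstream of the insert, so it is presumably transcribed from the 5′ LTR, as is standard for pBabe vectors. The open reading frame consists of the N-myristoylation signal of c-Src fused in frame to an HA epitope tag and then the PIK3CB coding sequence. Myristoylation is expected to anchor p110β at membranes, near its phosphoinositide substrates, which accounts for the constitutive kinase signalling noted in the record, while the HA tag allows detection of the exogenous protein. Following the insert, an SV40 enhancer/early promoter drives puromycin N-acetyltransferase, allowing selection of stably transduced cells. The 3′ LTR area is annotated as several adjoining LTR fragments, and a short lacI remnant sits in the plasmid backbone.

According to the associated publication title, the construct was used to study the oncogenic properties of p110α and p110β in human mammary epithelial cells, and it suits stable expression of activated PI3K signalling in dividing mammalian cells.
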