Addgene plasmid #12527: pBabe puro Myr HA PIK3CB
Depositing lab: Jean Zhao. Depositing organization: Dana-Farber Cancer Institute. Publication: The oncogenic properties of mutant p110alpha and p110beta phosphatidylinositol 3-kinases in human mammary epithelial cells. Zhao JJ, Liu Z, Wang L, Shin E, Loda MF, Roberts TM. Proc Natl Acad Sci U S A. 2005 Dec 20. 102(51):18443-8. 10.1073/pnas.0508988102 PubMed 16339315.
Backbone
  Vector backbone: pBabe puro
  Backbone manufacturer: Available at Addgene (plasmid #1764)
  Backbone size w/o insert (bp): 5150
  Vector type: Mammalian Expression, Retroviral
  Selectable markers: Puromycin
Growth in bacteria
  Bacterial resistance: Ampicillin, 100 μg/mL
  Growth temperature: 37°C
  Growth strain: DH5alpha
  Copy number: High Copy
Gene/Insert
  Gene/Insert name: PIK3CB (alt names: phosphoinositide 3-kinase; PI3K; p110 beta)
  Species: H. sapiens (human)
  Insert size (bp): 3270
  Mutation: Myristoylation. Constitutively active allele.
  Entrez Gene: PIK3CB (a.k.a. P110BETA, PI3K, PI3KBETA, PIK3C1)
  Tag / fusion protein: Myr (N terminal on insert); HA
  Cloning method: Restriction Enzyme; 3′ cloning site SalI (not destroyed)
  Sequencing primers: 5′ pBABE 5'
Terms and licenses: Academic/Nonprofit Terms; Industry Terms: Not Available to Industry
Depositor comments: HMS clone ID number: HsCD00025924. To make an amino-terminal myristoylated allele of p110, a coding sequence for the myristoylation domain of c-Src was fused in-frame with a HA-tagged PIK3CB.
How to cite: pBabe puro Myr HA PIK3CB was a gift from Jean Zhao (Addgene plasmid # 12527 ; http://n2t.net/addgene:12527 ; RRID:Addgene_12527)
